>Addgene plasmid #119807 | CP1028-ABEmax | depositor full sequence | sequence record 226916 | CP1028-ABEmax sequence 8874 bps
ATATGCCAAGTACGCCCCCTATTGACGTCAATGACGGTAAATGGCCCGCCTGGCATTATGCCCAGTACAT
GACCTTATGGGACTTTCCTACTTGGCAGTACATCTACGTATTAGTCATCGCTATTACCATGGTGATGCGG
TTTTGGCAGTACATCAATGGGCGTGGATAGCGGTTTGACTCACGGGGATTTCCAAGTCTCCACCCCATTG
ACGTCAATGGGAGTTTGTTTTGGCACCAAAATCAACGGGACTTTCCAAAATGTCGTAACAACTCCGCCCC
ATTGACGCAAATGGGCGGTAGGCGTGTACGGTGGGAGGTCTATATAAGCAGAGCTGGTTTAGTGAACCGT
CAGATCCGCTAGAGATCCGCGGCCGCTAATACGACTCACTATAGGGAGAGCCGCCACCATGAAACGGACA
GCCGACGGAAGCGAGTTCGAGTCACCAAAGAAGAAGCGGAAAGTCTCTGAAGTCGAGTTTAGCCACGAGT
ATTGGATGAGGCACGCACTGACCCTGGCAAAGCGAGCATGGGATGAAAGAGAAGTCCCCGTGGGCGCCGT
GCTGGTGCACAACAATAGAGTGATCGGAGAGGGATGGAACAGGCCAATCGGCCGCCACGACCCTACCGCA
CACGCAGAGATCATGGCACTGAGGCAGGGAGGCCTGGTCATGCAGAATTACCGCCTGATCGATGCCACCC
TGTATGTGACACTGGAGCCATGCGTGATGTGCGCAGGAGCAATGATCCACAGCAGGATCGGAAGAGTGGT
GTTCGGAGCACGGGACGCCAAGACCGGCGCAGCAGGCTCCCTGATGGATGTGCTGCACCACCCCGGCATG
AACCACCGGGTGGAGATCACAGAGGGAATCCTGGCAGACGAGTGCGCCGCCCTGCTGAGCGATTTCTTTA
GAATGCGGAGACAGGAGATCAAGGCCCAGAAGAAGGCACAGAGCTCCACCGACTCTGGAGGATCTAGCGG
AGGATCCTCTGGAAGCGAGACACCAGGCACAAGCGAGTCCGCCACACCAGAGAGCTCCGGCGGCTCCTCC
GGAGGATCCTCTGAGGTGGAGTTTTCCCACGAGTACTGGATGAGACATGCCCTGACCCTGGCCAAGAGGG
CACGCGATGAGAGGGAGGTGCCTGTGGGAGCCGTGCTGGTGCTGAACAATAGAGTGATCGGCGAGGGCTG
GAACAGAGCCATCGGCCTGCACGACCCAACAGCCCATGCCGAAATTATGGCCCTGAGACAGGGCGGCCTG
GTCATGCAGAACTACAGACTGATTGACGCCACCCTGTACGTGACATTCGAGCCTTGCGTGATGTGCGCCG
GCGCCATGATCCACTCTAGGATCGGCCGCGTGGTGTTTGGCGTGAGGAACGCAAAAACCGGCGCCGCAGG
CTCCCTGATGGACGTGCTGCACTACCCCGGCATGAATCACCGCGTCGAAATTACCGAGGGAATCCTGGCA
GATGAATGTGCCGCCCTGCTGTGCTATTTCTTTCGGATGCCTAGACAGGTGTTCAATGCTCAGAAGAAGG
CCCAGAGCTCCACCGACTCCGGAGGATCTAGCGGAGGCTCCTCTGGCTCTGAGACACCTGGCACAAGCGA
GAGCGCAACACCTGAAAGCAGCGGGGGCAGCAGCGGGGGGTCAGAAATCGGCAAGGCTACCGCCAAGTAC
TTCTTCTACAGCAACATCATGAACTTTTTCAAGACCGAGATTACCCTGGCCAACGGCGAGATCCGGAAGC
GGCCTCTGATCGAGACAAACGGCGAAACCGGGGAGATCGTGTGGGATAAGGGCCGGGATTTTGCCACCGT
GCGGAAAGTGCTGAGCATGCCCCAAGTGAATATCGTGAAAAAGACCGAGGTGCAGACAGGCGGCTTCAGC
AAAGAGTCTATCCTGCCCAAGAGGAACAGCGATAAGCTGATCGCCAGAAAGAAGGACTGGGACCCTAAGA
AGTACGGCGGCTTCGACAGCCCCACCGTGGCCTATTCTGTGCTGGTGGTGGCCAAAGTGGAAAAGGGCAA
GTCCAAGAAACTGAAGAGTGTGAAAGAGCTGCTGGGGATCACCATCATGGAAAGAAGCAGCTTCGAGAAG
AATCCCATCGACTTTCTGGAAGCCAAGGGCTACAAAGAAGTGAAAAAGGACCTGATCATCAAGCTGCCTA
AGTACTCCCTGTTCGAGCTGGAAAACGGCCGGAAGAGAATGCTGGCCTCTGCCGGCGAACTGCAGAAGGG
AAACGAACTGGCCCTGCCCTCCAAATATGTGAACTTCCTGTACCTGGCCAGCCACTATGAGAAGCTGAAG
GGCTCCCCCGAGGATAATGAGCAGAAACAGCTGTTTGTGGAACAGCACAAGCACTACCTGGACGAGATCA
TCGAGCAGATCAGCGAGTTCTCCAAGAGAGTGATCCTGGCCGACGCTAATCTGGACAAAGTGCTGTCCGC
CTACAACAAGCACCGGGATAAGCCCATCAGAGAGCAGGCCGAGAATATCATCCACCTGTTTACCCTGACC
AATCTGGGAGCCCCTGCCGCCTTCAAGTACTTTGACACCACCATCGACCGGAAGAGGTACACCAGCACCA
AAGAGGTGCTGGACGCCACCCTGATCCACCAGAGCATCACCGGCCTGTACGAGACACGGATCGACCTGTC
TCAGCTGGGAGGCGACGGCGGATCAGGAGGCTCTGGCGGTTCAGGTGGATCAGGCGGTAGCGGAGGTTCA
GGTGGTATGGACAAGAAGTACAGCATCGGCCTGGCCATCGGCACCAACTCTGTGGGCTGGGCCGTGATCA
CCGACGAGTACAAGGTGCCCAGCAAGAAATTCAAGGTGCTGGGCAACACCGACCGGCACAGCATCAAGAA
GAACCTGATCGGAGCCCTGCTGTTCGACAGCGGCGAAACAGCCGAGGCCACCCGGCTGAAGAGAACCGCC
AGAAGAAGATACACCAGACGGAAGAACCGGATCTGCTATCTGCAAGAGATCTTCAGCAACGAGATGGCCA
AGGTGGACGACAGCTTCTTCCACAGACTGGAAGAGTCCTTCCTGGTGGAAGAGGATAAGAAGCACGAGCG
GCACCCCATCTTCGGCAACATCGTGGACGAGGTGGCCTACCACGAGAAGTACCCCACCATCTACCACCTG
AGAAAGAAACTGGTGGACAGCACCGACAAGGCCGACCTGCGGCTGATCTATCTGGCCCTGGCCCACATGA
TCAAGTTCCGGGGCCACTTCCTGATCGAGGGCGACCTGAACCCCGACAACAGCGACGTGGACAAGCTGTT
CATCCAGCTGGTGCAGACCTACAACCAGCTGTTCGAGGAAAACCCCATCAACGCCAGCGGCGTGGACGCC
AAGGCCATCCTGTCTGCCAGACTGAGCAAGAGCAGACGGCTGGAAAATCTGATCGCCCAGCTGCCCGGCG
AGAAGAAGAATGGCCTGTTCGGAAACCTGATTGCCCTGAGCCTGGGCCTGACCCCCAACTTCAAGAGCAA
CTTCGACCTGGCCGAGGATGCCAAACTGCAGCTGAGCAAGGACACCTACGACGACGACCTGGACAACCTG
CTGGCCCAGATCGGCGACCAGTACGCCGACCTGTTTCTGGCCGCCAAGAACCTGTCCGACGCCATCCTGC
TGAGCGACATCCTGAGAGTGAACACCGAGATCACCAAGGCCCCCCTGAGCGCCTCTATGATCAAGAGATA
CGACGAGCACCACCAGGACCTGACCCTGCTGAAAGCTCTCGTGCGGCAGCAGCTGCCTGAGAAGTACAAA
GAGATTTTCTTCGACCAGAGCAAGAACGGCTACGCCGGCTACATTGACGGCGGAGCCAGCCAGGAAGAGT
TCTACAAGTTCATCAAGCCCATCCTGGAAAAGATGGACGGCACCGAGGAACTGCTCGTGAAGCTGAACAG
AGAGGACCTGCTGCGGAAGCAGCGGACCTTCGACAACGGCAGCATCCCCCACCAGATCCACCTGGGAGAG
CTGCACGCCATTCTGCGGCGGCAGGAAGATTTTTACCCATTCCTGAAGGACAACCGGGAAAAGATCGAGA
AGATCCTGACCTTCCGCATCCCCTACTACGTGGGCCCTCTGGCCAGGGGAAACAGCAGATTCGCCTGGAT
GACCAGAAAGAGCGAGGAAACCATCACCCCCTGGAACTTCGAGGAAGTGGTGGACAAGGGCGCTTCCGCC
CAGAGCTTCATCGAGCGGATGACCAACTTCGATAAGAACCTGCCCAACGAGAAGGTGCTGCCCAAGCACA
GCCTGCTGTACGAGTACTTCACCGTGTATAACGAGCTGACCAAAGTGAAATACGTGACCGAGGGAATGAG
AAAGCCCGCCTTCCTGAGCGGCGAGCAGAAAAAGGCCATCGTGGACCTGCTGTTCAAGACCAACCGGAAA
GTGACCGTGAAGCAGCTGAAAGAGGACTACTTCAAGAAAATCGAGTGCTTCGACTCCGTGGAAATCTCCG
GCGTGGAAGATCGGTTCAACGCCTCCCTGGGCACATACCACGATCTGCTGAAAATTATCAAGGACAAGGA
CTTCCTGGACAATGAGGAAAACGAGGACATTCTGGAAGATATCGTGCTGACCCTGACACTGTTTGAGGAC
AGAGAGATGATCGAGGAACGGCTGAAAACCTATGCCCACCTGTTCGACGACAAAGTGATGAAGCAGCTGA
AGCGGCGGAGATACACCGGCTGGGGCAGGCTGAGCCGGAAGCTGATCAACGGCATCCGGGACAAGCAGTC
CGGCAAGACAATCCTGGATTTCCTGAAGTCCGACGGCTTCGCCAACAGAAACTTCATGCAGCTGATCCAC
GACGACAGCCTGACCTTTAAAGAGGACATCCAGAAAGCCCAGGTGTCCGGCCAGGGCGATAGCCTGCACG
AGCACATTGCCAATCTGGCCGGCAGCCCCGCCATTAAGAAGGGCATCCTGCAGACAGTGAAGGTGGTGGA
CGAGCTCGTGAAAGTGATGGGCCGGCACAAGCCCGAGAACATCGTGATCGAAATGGCCAGAGAGAACCAG
ACCACCCAGAAGGGACAGAAGAACAGCCGCGAGAGAATGAAGCGGATCGAAGAGGGCATCAAAGAGCTGG
GCAGCCAGATCCTGAAAGAACACCCCGTGGAAAACACCCAGCTGCAGAACGAGAAGCTGTACCTGTACTA
CCTGCAGAATGGGCGGGATATGTACGTGGACCAGGAACTGGACATCAACCGGCTGTCCGACTACGATGTG
GACCATATCGTGCCTCAGAGCTTTCTGAAGGACGACTCCATCGACAACAAGGTGCTGACCAGAAGCGACA
AGAACCGGGGCAAGAGCGACAACGTGCCCTCCGAAGAGGTCGTGAAGAAGATGAAGAACTACTGGCGGCA
GCTGCTGAACGCCAAGCTGATTACCCAGAGAAAGTTCGACAATCTGACCAAGGCCGAGAGAGGCGGCCTG
AGCGAACTGGATAAGGCCGGCTTCATCAAGAGACAGCTGGTGGAAACCCGGCAGATCACAAAGCACGTGG
CACAGATCCTGGACTCCCGGATGAACACTAAGTACGACGAGAATGACAAGCTGATCCGGGAAGTGAAAGT
GATCACCCTGAAGTCCAAGCTGGTGTCCGATTTCCGGAAGGATTTCCAGTTTTACAAAGTGCGCGAGATC
AACAACTACCACCACGCCCACGACGCCTACCTGAACGCCGTCGTGGGAACCGCCCTGATCAAAAAGTACC
CTAAGCTGGAAAGCGAGTTCGTGTACGGCGACTACAAGGTGTACGACGTGCGGAAGATGATCGCCAAGAG
CGAGCAGTCTGGCGGCTCAAAAAGAACCGCCGACGGCAGCGAATTCGAGCCCAAGAAGAAGAGGAAAGTC
TAACCGGTCATCATCACCATCACCATTGAGTTTAAACCCGCTGATCAGCCTCGACTGTGCCTTCTAGTTG
CCAGCCATCTGTTGTTTGCCCCTCCCCCGTGCCTTCCTTGACCCTGGAAGGTGCCACTCCCACTGTCCTT
TCCTAATAAAATGAGGAAATTGCATCGCATTGTCTGAGTAGGTGTCATTCTATTCTGGGGGGTGGGGTGG
GGCAGGACAGCAAGGGGGAGGATTGGGAAGACAATAGCAGGCATGCTGGGGATGCGGTGGGCTCTATGGC
TTCTGAGGCGGAAAGAACCAGCTGGGGCTCGATACCGTCGACCTCTAGCTAGAGCTTGGCGTAATCATGG
TCATAGCTGTTTCCTGTGTGAAATTGTTATCCGCTCACAATTCCACACAACATACGAGCCGGAAGCATAA
AGTGTAAAGCCTAGGGTGCCTAATGAGTGAGCTAACTCACATTAATTGCGTTGCGCTCACTGCCCGCTTT
CCAGTCGGGAAACCTGTCGTGCCAGCTGCATTAATGAATCGGCCAACGCGCGGGGAGAGGCGGTTTGCGT
ATTGGGCGCTCTTCCGCTTCCTCGCTCACTGACTCGCTGCGCTCGGTCGTTCGGCTGCGGCGAGCGGTAT
CAGCTCACTCAAAGGCGGTAATACGGTTATCCACAGAATCAGGGGATAACGCAGGAAAGAACATGTGAGC
AAAAGGCCAGCAAAAGGCCAGGAACCGTAAAAAGGCCGCGTTGCTGGCGTTTTTCCATAGGCTCCGCCCC
CCTGACGAGCATCACAAAAATCGACGCTCAAGTCAGAGGTGGCGAAACCCGACAGGACTATAAAGATACC
AGGCGTTTCCCCCTGGAAGCTCCCTCGTGCGCTCTCCTGTTCCGACCCTGCCGCTTACCGGATACCTGTC
CGCCTTTCTCCCTTCGGGAAGCGTGGCGCTTTCTCATAGCTCACGCTGTAGGTATCTCAGTTCGGTGTAG
GTCGTTCGCTCCAAGCTGGGCTGTGTGCACGAACCCCCCGTTCAGCCCGACCGCTGCGCCTTATCCGGTA
ACTATCGTCTTGAGTCCAACCCGGTAAGACACGACTTATCGCCACTGGCAGCAGCCACTGGTAACAGGAT
TAGCAGAGCGAGGTATGTAGGCGGTGCTACAGAGTTCTTGAAGTGGTGGCCTAACTACGGCTACACTAGA
AGAACAGTATTTGGTATCTGCGCTCTGCTGAAGCCAGTTACCTTCGGAAAAAGAGTTGGTAGCTCTTGAT
CCGGCAAACAAACCACCGCTGGTAGCGGTGGTTTTTTTGTTTGCAAGCAGCAGATTACGCGCAGAAAAAA
AGGATCTCAAGAAGATCCTTTGATCTTTTCTACGGGGTCTGACGCTCAGTGGAACGAAAACTCACGTTAA
GGGATTTTGGTCATGAGATTATCAAAAAGGATCTTCACCTAGATCCTTTTAAATTAAAAATGAAGTTTTA
AATCAATCTAAAGTATATATGAGTAAACTTGGTCTGACAGTTACCAATGCTTAATCAGTGAGGCACCTAT
CTCAGCGATCTGTCTATTTCGTTCATCCATAGTTGCCTGACTCCCCGTCGTGTAGATAACTACGATACGG
GAGGGCTTACCATCTGGCCCCAGTGCTGCAATGATACCGCGAGACCCACGCTCACCGGCTCCAGATTTAT
CAGCAATAAACCAGCCAGCCGGAAGGGCCGAGCGCAGAAGTGGTCCTGCAACTTTATCCGCCTCCATCCA
GTCTATTAATTGTTGCCGGGAAGCTAGAGTAAGTAGTTCGCCAGTTAATAGTTTGCGCAACGTTGTTGCC
ATTGCTACAGGCATCGTGGTGTCACGCTCGTCGTTTGGTATGGCTTCATTCAGCTCCGGTTCCCAACGAT
CAAGGCGAGTTACATGATCCCCCATGTTGTGCAAAAAAGCGGTTAGCTCCTTCGGTCCTCCGATCGTTGT
CAGAAGTAAGTTGGCCGCAGTGTTATCACTCATGGTTATGGCAGCACTGCATAATTCTCTTACTGTCATG
CCATCCGTAAGATGCTTTTCTGTGACTGGTGAGTACTCAACCAAGTCATTCTGAGAATAGTGTATGCGGC
GACCGAGTTGCTCTTGCCCGGCGTCAATACGGGATAATACCGCGCCACATAGCAGAACTTTAAAAGTGCT
CATCATTGGAAAACGTTCTTCGGGGCGAAAACTCTCAAGGATCTTACCGCTGTTGAGATCCAGTTCGATG
TAACCCACTCGTGCACCCAACTGATCTTCAGCATCTTTTACTTTCACCAGCGTTTCTGGGTGAGCAAAAA
CAGGAAGGCAAAATGCCGCAAAAAAGGGAATAAGGGCGACACGGAAATGTTGAATACTCATACTCTTCCT
TTTTCAATATTATTGAAGCATTTATCAGGGTTATTGTCTCATGAGCGGATACATATTTGAATGTATTTAG
AAAAATAAACAAATAGGGGTTCCGCGCACATTTCCCCGAAAAGTGCCACCTGACGTCGACGGATCGGGAG
ATCGATCTCCCGATCCCCTAGGGTCGACTCTCAGTACAATCTGCTCTGATGCCGCATAGTTAAGCCAGTA
TCTGCTCCCTGCTTGTGTGTTGGAGGTCGCTGAGTAGTGCGCGAGCAAAATTTAAGCTACAACAAGGCAA
GGCTTGACCGACAATTGCATGAAGAATCTGCTTAGGGTTAGGCGTTTTGCGCTGCTTCGCGATGTACGGG
CCAGATATACGCGTTGACATTGATTATTGACTAGTTATTAATAGTAATCAATTACGGGGTCATTAGTTCA
TAGCCCATATATGGAGTTCCGCGTTACATAACTTACGGTAAATGGCCCGCCTGGCTGACCGCCCAACGAC
CCCCGCCCATTGACGTCAATAATGACGTATGTTCCCATAGTAACGCCAATAGGGACTTTCCATTGACGTC
AATGGGTGGAGTATTTACGGTAAACTGCCCACTTGGCAGTACATCAAGTGTATC
Features (pLannotate 1.2.2; 19 found; start..end, strand, type, name):
    132..335     +  promoter       CMV promoter: human cytomegalovirus (CMV) immediate early promoter
    377..395     +  promoter       T7 promoter: promoter for bacteriophage T7 RNA polymerase
    466..942     +  CDS            tadA: TADA_ECOLI - Also known as yfhC. Experimental evidence at protein level: Swiss-Prot protein existence level 1. Catalyzes the deamination of adenosine to inosine at the wobble position 34 of tRNA(Arg2). Essential for cell viability. From Escherichia coli (strain K12).
   1063..1554    +  CDS            tadA: TADA_ECOLI - Also known as yfhC. Experimental evidence at protein level: Swiss-Prot protein existence level 1. Catalyzes the deamination of adenosine to inosine at the wobble position 34 of tRNA(Arg2). Essential for cell viability. From Escherichia coli (strain K12).
   1654..2676    +  CDS            Cas9(C) (fragment): C-terminal portion of Streptococcus pyogenes Cas9 (Zetsche et al., 2015)
   2740..4341    +  CDS            dCas9(N): N-terminal portion of catalytically inactive Streptococcus pyogenes dCas9 carrying the D10A mutation (Zetsche et al., 2015)
   4342..5817    +  CDS            Cas9(C) (fragment): C-terminal portion of Streptococcus pyogenes Cas9 (Zetsche et al., 2015)
   5935..6159    +  polyA_signal   bGH poly(A) signal: bovine growth hormone polyadenylation signal
   6163..6184    +  promoter       SV40 promoter (fragment): SV40 enhancer and early promoter
   6189..6205    +  misc_feature   MCS (fragment): pBluescript multiple cloning site
   6254..6270    -  protein_bind   lac operator: The lac repressor binds to the lac operator to inhibit transcription in E. coli. This inhibition can be relieved by adding lactose or isopropyl-β-D-thiogalactopyranoside (IPTG). lac repressor encoded by lacI
   6278..6308    -  promoter       lac promoter: promoter for the E. coli lac operon
   6323..6344    -  protein_bind   CAP binding site: CAP binding activates transcription in the presence of cAMP. E. coli catabolite activator protein
   6357..6449    -  CDS            lacI (fragment): lac repressor; lacI; The lac repressor binds to the lac operator to inhibit transcription in E. coli. This inhibition can be relieved by adding lactose or isopropyl-β-D-thiogalactopyranoside (IPTG).
   6632..7220    -  rep_origin     ori: high-copy-number ColE1/pMB1/pBR322/pUC origin of replication
   7391..8251    -  CDS            AmpR: β-lactamase; bla; confers resistance to ampicillin, carbenicillin, and related antibiotics
   8252..8356    -  promoter       AmpR promoter: bla
   8427..8471    -  misc_feature   bom (fragment): basis of mobility region from pBR322
   8626..131     +  enhancer       CMV enhancer (across the origin): human cytomegalovirus immediate early enhancer
