>Addgene plasmid #119807 | CP1028-ABEmax | addgene full sequence | sequence record 231807 | Addgene NGS Result
TCTGATGCCGCATAGTTAAGCCAGTATCTGCTCCCTGCTTGTGTGTTGGAGGTCGCTGAGTAGTGCGCGA
GCAAAATTTAAGCTACAACAAGGCAAGGCTTGACCGACAATTGCATGAAGAATCTGCTTAGGGTTAGGCG
TTTTGCGCTGCTTCGCGATGTACGGGCCAGATATACGCGTTGACATTGATTATTGACTAGTTATTAATAG
TAATCAATTACGGGGTCATTAGTTCATAGCCCATATATGGAGTTCCGCGTTACATAACTTACGGTAAATG
GCCCGCCTGGCTGACCGCCCAACGACCCCCGCCCATTGACGTCAATAATGACGTATGTTCCCATAGTAAC
GCCAATAGGGACTTTCCATTGACGTCAATGGGTGGAGTATTTACGGTAAACTGCCCACTTGGCAGTACAT
CAAGTGTATCATATGCCAAGTACGCCCCCTATTGACGTCAATGACGGTAAATGGCCCGCCTGGCATTATG
CCCAGTACATGACCTTATGGGACTTTCCTACTTGGCAGTACATCTACGTATTAGTCATCGCTATTACCAT
GGTGATGCGGTTTTGGCAGTACATCAATGGGCGTGGATAGCGGTTTGACTCACGGGGATTTCCAAGTCTC
CACCCCATTGACGTCAATGGGAGTTTGTTTTGGCACCAAAATCAACGGGACTTTCCAAAATGTCGTAACA
ACTCCGCCCCATTGACGCAAATGGGCGGTAGGCGTGTACGGTGGGAGGTCTATATAAGCAGAGCTGGTTT
AGTGAACCGTCAGATCCGCTAGAGATCCGCGGCCGCTAATACGACTCACTATAGGGAGAGCCGCCACCAT
GAAACGGACAGCCGACGGAAGCGAGTTCGAGTCACCAAAGAAGAAGCGGAAAGTCTCTGAAGTCGAGTTT
AGCCACGAGTATTGGATGAGGCACGCACTGACCCTGGCAAAGCGAGCATGGGATGAAAGAGAAGTCCCCG
TGGGCGCCGTGCTGGTGCACAACAATAGAGTGATCGGAGAGGGATGGAACAGGCCAATCGGCCGCCACGA
CCCTACCGCACACGCAGAGATCATGGCACTGAGGCAGGGAGGCCTGGTCATGCAGAATTACCGCCTGATC
GATGCCACCCTGTATGTGACACTGGAGCCATGCGTGATGTGCGCAGGAGCAATGATCCACAGCAGGATCG
GAAGAGTGGTGTTCGGAGCACGGGACGCCAAGACCGGCGCAGCAGGCTCCCTGATGGATGTGCTGCACCA
CCCCGGCATGAACCACCGGGTGGAGATCACAGAGGGAATCCTGGCAGACGAGTGCGCCGCCCTGCTGAGC
GATTTCTTTAGAATGCGGAGACAGGAGATCAAGGCCCAGAAGAAGGCACAGAGCTCCACCGACTCTGGAG
GATCTAGCGGAGGATCCTCTGGAAGCGAGACACCAGGCACAAGCGAGTCCGCCACACCAGAGAGCTCCGG
CGGCTCCTCCGGAGGATCCTCTGAGGTGGAGTTTTCCCACGAGTACTGGATGAGACATGCCCTGACCCTG
GCCAAGAGGGCACGCGATGAGAGGGAGGTGCCTGTGGGAGCCGTGCTGGTGCTGAACAATAGAGTGATCG
GCGAGGGCTGGAACAGAGCCATCGGCCTGCACGACCCAACAGCCCATGCCGAAATTATGGCCCTGAGACA
GGGCGGCCTGGTCATGCAGAACTACAGACTGATTGACGCCACCCTGTACGTGACATTCGAGCCTTGCGTG
ATGTGCGCCGGCGCCATGATCCACTCTAGGATCGGCCGCGTGGTGTTTGGCGTGAGGAACGCAAAAACCG
GCGCCGCAGGCTCCCTGATGGACGTGCTGCACTACCCCGGCATGAATCACCGCGTCGAAATTACCGAGGG
AATCCTGGCAGATGAATGTGCCGCCCTGCTGTGCTATTTCTTTCGGATGCCTAGACAGGTGTTCAATGCT
CAGAAGAAGGCCCAGAGCTCCACCGACTCCGGAGGATCTAGCGGAGGCTCCTCTGGCTCTGAGACACCTG
GCACAAGCGAGAGCGCAACACCTGAAAGCAGCGGGGGCAGCAGCGGGGGGTCAGAAATCGGCAAGGCTAC
CGCCAAGTACTTCTTCTACAGCAACATCATGAACTTTTTCAAGACCGAGATTACCCTGGCCAACGGCGAG
ATCCGGAAGCGGCCTCTGATCGAGACAAACGGCGAAACCGGGGAGATCGTGTGGGATAAGGGCCGGGATT
TTGCCACCGTGCGGAAAGTGCTGAGCATGCCCCAAGTGAATATCGTGAAAAAGACCGAGGTGCAGACAGG
CGGCTTCAGCAAAGAGTCTATCCTGCCCAAGAGGAACAGCGATAAGCTGATCGCCAGAAAGAAGGACTGG
GACCCTAAGAAGTACGGCGGCTTCGACAGCCCCACCGTGGCCTATTCTGTGCTGGTGGTGGCCAAAGTGG
AAAAGGGCAAGTCCAAGAAACTGAAGAGTGTGAAAGAGCTGCTGGGGATCACCATCATGGAAAGAAGCAG
CTTCGAGAAGAATCCCATCGACTTTCTGGAAGCCAAGGGCTACAAAGAAGTGAAAAAGGACCTGATCATC
AAGCTGCCTAAGTACTCCCTGTTCGAGCTGGAAAACGGCCGGAAGAGAATGCTGGCCTCTGCCGGCGAAC
TGCAGAAGGGAAACGAACTGGCCCTGCCCTCCAAATATGTGAACTTCCTGTACCTGGCCAGCCACTATGA
GAAGCTGAAGGGCTCCCCCGAGGATAATGAGCAGAAACAGCTGTTTGTGGAACAGCACAAGCACTACCTG
GACGAGATCATCGAGCAGATCAGCGAGTTCTCCAAGAGAGTGATCCTGGCCGACGCTAATCTGGACAAAG
TGCTGTCCGCCTACAACAAGCACCGGGATAAGCCCATCAGAGAGCAGGCCGAGAATATCATCCACCTGTT
TACCCTGACCAATCTGGGAGCCCCTGCCGCCTTCAAGTACTTTGACACCACCATCGACCGGAAGAGGTAC
ACCAGCACCAAAGAGGTGCTGGACGCCACCCTGATCCACCAGAGCATCACCGGCCTGTACGAGACACGGA
TCGACCTGTCTCAGCTGGGAGGCGACGGCGGATCAGGAGGCTCTGGCGGTTCAGGTGGATCAGGCGGTAG
CGGAGGTTCAGGTGGTATGGACAAGAAGTACAGCATCGGCCTGGCCATCGGCACCAACTCTGTGGGCTGG
GCCGTGATCACCGACGAGTACAAGGTGCCCAGCAAGAAATTCAAGGTGCTGGGCAACACCGACCGGCACA
GCATCAAGAAGAACCTGATCGGAGCCCTGCTGTTCGACAGCGGCGAAACAGCCGAGGCCACCCGGCTGAA
GAGAACCGCCAGAAGAAGATACACCAGACGGAAGAACCGGATCTGCTATCTGCAAGAGATCTTCAGCAAC
GAGATGGCCAAGGTGGACGACAGCTTCTTCCACAGACTGGAAGAGTCCTTCCTGGTGGAAGAGGATAAGA
AGCACGAGCGGCACCCCATCTTCGGCAACATCGTGGACGAGGTGGCCTACCACGAGAAGTACCCCACCAT
CTACCACCTGAGAAAGAAACTGGTGGACAGCACCGACAAGGCCGACCTGCGGCTGATCTATCTGGCCCTG
GCCCACATGATCAAGTTCCGGGGCCACTTCCTGATCGAGGGCGACCTGAACCCCGACAACAGCGACGTGG
ACAAGCTGTTCATCCAGCTGGTGCAGACCTACAACCAGCTGTTCGAGGAAAACCCCATCAACGCCAGCGG
CGTGGACGCCAAGGCCATCCTGTCTGCCAGACTGAGCAAGAGCAGACGGCTGGAAAATCTGATCGCCCAG
CTGCCCGGCGAGAAGAAGAATGGCCTGTTCGGAAACCTGATTGCCCTGAGCCTGGGCCTGACCCCCAACT
TCAAGAGCAACTTCGACCTGGCCGAGGATGCCAAACTGCAGCTGAGCAAGGACACCTACGACGACGACCT
GGACAACCTGCTGGCCCAGATCGGCGACCAGTACGCCGACCTGTTTCTGGCCGCCAAGAACCTGTCCGAC
GCCATCCTGCTGAGCGACATCCTGAGAGTGAACACCGAGATCACCAAGGCCCCCCTGAGCGCCTCTATGA
TCAAGAGATACGACGAGCACCACCAGGACCTGACCCTGCTGAAAGCTCTCGTGCGGCAGCAGCTGCCTGA
GAAGTACAAAGAGATTTTCTTCGACCAGAGCAAGAACGGCTACGCCGGCTACATTGACGGCGGAGCCAGC
CAGGAAGAGTTCTACAAGTTCATCAAGCCCATCCTGGAAAAGATGGACGGCACCGAGGAACTGCTCGTGA
AGCTGAACAGAGAGGACCTGCTGCGGAAGCAGCGGACCTTCGACAACGGCAGCATCCCCCACCAGATCCA
CCTGGGAGAGCTGCACGCCATTCTGCGGCGGCAGGAAGATTTTTACCCATTCCTGAAGGACAACCGGGAA
AAGATCGAGAAGATCCTGACCTTCCGCATCCCCTACTACGTGGGCCCTCTGGCCAGGGGAAACAGCAGAT
TCGCCTGGATGACCAGAAAGAGCGAGGAAACCATCACCCCCTGGAACTTCGAGGAAGTGGTGGACAAGGG
CGCTTCCGCCCAGAGCTTCATCGAGCGGATGACCAACTTCGATAAGAACCTGCCCAACGAGAAGGTGCTG
CCCAAGCACAGCCTGCTGTACGAGTACTTCACCGTGTATAACGAGCTGACCAAAGTGAAATACGTGACCG
AGGGAATGAGAAAGCCCGCCTTCCTGAGCGGCGAGCAGAAAAAGGCCATCGTGGACCTGCTGTTCAAGAC
CAACCGGAAAGTGACCGTGAAGCAGCTGAAAGAGGACTACTTCAAGAAAATCGAGTGCTTCGACTCCGTG
GAAATCTCCGGCGTGGAAGATCGGTTCAACGCCTCCCTGGGCACATACCACGATCTGCTGAAAATTATCA
AGGACAAGGACTTCCTGGACAATGAGGAAAACGAGGACATTCTGGAAGATATCGTGCTGACCCTGACACT
GTTTGAGGACAGAGAGATGATCGAGGAACGGCTGAAAACCTATGCCCACCTGTTCGACGACAAAGTGATG
AAGCAGCTGAAGCGGCGGAGATACACCGGCTGGGGCAGGCTGAGCCGGAAGCTGATCAACGGCATCCGGG
ACAAGCAGTCCGGCAAGACAATCCTGGATTTCCTGAAGTCCGACGGCTTCGCCAACAGAAACTTCATGCA
GCTGATCCACGACGACAGCCTGACCTTTAAAGAGGACATCCAGAAAGCCCAGGTGTCCGGCCAGGGCGAT
AGCCTGCACGAGCACATTGCCAATCTGGCCGGCAGCCCCGCCATTAAGAAGGGCATCCTGCAGACAGTGA
AGGTGGTGGACGAGCTCGTGAAAGTGATGGGCCGGCACAAGCCCGAGAACATCGTGATCGAAATGGCCAG
AGAGAACCAGACCACCCAGAAGGGACAGAAGAACAGCCGCGAGAGAATGAAGCGGATCGAAGAGGGCATC
AAAGAGCTGGGCAGCCAGATCCTGAAAGAACACCCCGTGGAAAACACCCAGCTGCAGAACGAGAAGCTGT
ACCTGTACTACCTGCAGAATGGGCGGGATATGTACGTGGACCAGGAACTGGACATCAACCGGCTGTCCGA
CTACGATGTGGACCATATCGTGCCTCAGAGCTTTCTGAAGGACGACTCCATCGACAACAAGGTGCTGACC
AGAAGCGACAAGAACCGGGGCAAGAGCGACAACGTGCCCTCCGAAGAGGTCGTGAAGAAGATGAAGAACT
ACTGGCGGCAGCTGCTGAACGCCAAGCTGATTACCCAGAGAAAGTTCGACAATCTGACCAAGGCCGAGAG
AGGCGGCCTGAGCGAACTGGATAAGGCCGGCTTCATCAAGAGACAGCTGGTGGAAACCCGGCAGATCACA
AAGCACGTGGCACAGATCCTGGACTCCCGGATGAACACTAAGTACGACGAGAATGACAAGCTGATCCGGG
AAGTGAAAGTGATCACCCTGAAGTCCAAGCTGGTGTCCGATTTCCGGAAGGATTTCCAGTTTTACAAAGT
GCGCGAGATCAACAACTACCACCACGCCCACGACGCCTACCTGAACGCCGTCGTGGGAACCGCCCTGATC
AAAAAGTACCCTAAGCTGGAAAGCGAGTTCGTGTACGGCGACTACAAGGTGTACGACGTGCGGAAGATGA
TCGCCAAGAGCGAGCAGTCTGGCGGCTCAAAAAGAACCGCCGACGGCAGCGAATTCGAGCCCAAGAAGAA
GAGGAAAGTCTAACCGGTCATCATCACCATCACCATTGAGTTTAAACCCGCTGATCAGCCTCGACTGTGC
CTTCTAGTTGCCAGCCATCTGTTGTTTGCCCCTCCCCCGTGCCTTCCTTGACCCTGGAAGGTGCCACTCC
CACTGTCCTTTCCTAATAAAATGAGGAAATTGCATCGCATTGTCTGAGTAGGTGTCATTCTATTCTGGGG
GGTGGGGTGGGGCAGGACAGCAAGGGGGAGGATTGGGAAGACAATAGCAGGCATGCTGGGGATGCGGTGG
GCTCTATGGCTTCTGAGGCGGAAAGAACCAGCTGGGGCTCGATACCGTCGACCTCTAGCTAGAGCTTGGC
GTAATCATGGTCATAGCTGTTTCCTGTGTGAAATTGTTATCCGCTCACAATTCCACACAACATACGAGCC
GGAAGCATAAAGTGTAAAGCCTAGGGTGCCTAATGAGTGAGCTAACTCACATTAATTGCGTTGCGCTCAC
TGCCCGCTTTCCAGTCGGGAAACCTGTCGTGCCAGCTGCATTAATGAATCGGCCAACGCGCGGGGAGAGG
CGGTTTGCGTATTGGGCGCTCTTCCGCTTCCTCGCTCACTGACTCGCTGCGCTCGGTCGTTCGGCTGCGG
CGAGCGGTATCAGCTCACTCAAAGGCGGTAATACGGTTATCCACAGAATCAGGGGATAACGCAGGAAAGA
ACATGTGAGCAAAAGGCCAGCAAAAGGCCAGGAACCGTAAAAAGGCCGCGTTGCTGGCGTTTTTCCATAG
GCTCCGCCCCCCTGACGAGCATCACAAAAATCGACGCTCAAGTCAGAGGTGGCGAAACCCGACAGGACTA
TAAAGATACCAGGCGTTTCCCCCTGGAAGCTCCCTCGTGCGCTCTCCTGTTCCGACCCTGCCGCTTACCG
GATACCTGTCCGCCTTTCTCCCTTCGGGAAGCGTGGCGCTTTCTCATAGCTCACGCTGTAGGTATCTCAG
TTCGGTGTAGGTCGTTCGCTCCAAGCTGGGCTGTGTGCACGAACCCCCCGTTCAGCCCGACCGCTGCGCC
TTATCCGGTAACTATCGTCTTGAGTCCAACCCGGTAAGACACGACTTATCGCCACTGGCAGCAGCCACTG
GTAACAGGATTAGCAGAGCGAGGTATGTAGGCGGTGCTACAGAGTTCTTGAAGTGGTGGCCTAACTACGG
CTACACTAGAAGAACAGTATTTGGTATCTGCGCTCTGCTGAAGCCAGTTACCTTCGGAAAAAGAGTTGGT
AGCTCTTGATCCGGCAAACAAACCACCGCTGGTAGCGGTGGTTTTTTTGTTTGCAAGCAGCAGATTACGC
GCAGAAAAAAAGGATCTCAAGAAGATCCTTTGATCTTTTCTACGGGGTCTGACACTCAGTGGAACGAAAA
CTCACGTTAAGGGATTTTGGTCATGAGATTATCAAAAAGGATCTTCACCTAGATCCTTTTAAATTAAAAA
TGAAGTTTTAAATCAATCTAAAGTATATATGAGTAAACTTGGTCTGACAGTTACCAATGCTTAATCAGTG
AGGCACCTATCTCAGCGATCTGTCTATTTCGTTCATCCATAGTTGCCTGACTCCCCGTCGTGTAGATAAC
TACGATACGGGAGGGCTTACCATCTGGCCCCAGTGCTGCAATGATACCGCGAGACCCACGCTCACCGGCT
CCAGATTTATCAGCAATAAACCAGCCAGCCGGAAGGGCCGAGCGCAGAAGTGGTCCTGCAACTTTATCCG
CCTCCATCCAGTCTATTAATTGTTGCCGGGAAGCTAGAGTAAGTAGTTCGCCAGTTAATAGTTTGCGCAA
CGTTGTTGCCATTGCTACAGGCATCGTGGTGTCACGCTCGTCGTTTGGTATGGCTTCATTCAGCTCCGGT
TCCCAACGATCAAGGCGAGTTACATGATCCCCCATGTTGTGCAAAAAAGCGGTTAGCTCCTTCGGTCCTC
CGATCGTTGTCAGAAGTAAGTTGGCCGCAGTGTTATCACTCATGGTTATGGCAGCACTGCATAATTCTCT
TACTGTCATGCCATCCGTAAGATGCTTTTCTGTGACTGGTGAGTACTCAACCAAGTCATTCTGAGAATAG
TGTATGCGGCGACCGAGTTGCTCTTGCCCGGCGTCAATACGGGATAATACCGCGCCACATAGCAGAACTT
TAAAAGTGCTCATCATTGGAAAACGTTCTTCGGGGCGAAAACTCTCAAGGATCTTACCGCTGTTGAGATC
CAGTTCGATGTAACCCACTCGTGCACCCAACTGATCTTCAGCATCTTTTACTTTCACCAGCGTTTCTGGG
TGAGCAAAAACAGGAAGGCAAAATGCCGCAAAAAAGGGAATAAGGGCGACACGGAAATGTTGAATACTCA
TACTCTTCCTTTTTCAATATTATTGAAGCATTTATCAGGGTTATTGTCTCATGAGCGGATACATATTTGA
ATGTATTTAGAAAAATAAACAAATAGGGGTTCCGCGCACATTTCCCCGAAAAGTGCCACCTGACGTCGAC
GGATCGGGAGATCGATCTCCCGATCCCCTAGGGTCGATTCTCAGTACAATCTGC
Features (pLannotate 1.2.2; 19 found; start..end, strand, type, name):
    182..561     +  enhancer       CMV enhancer: human cytomegalovirus immediate early enhancer
    562..765     +  promoter       CMV promoter: human cytomegalovirus (CMV) immediate early promoter
    807..825     +  promoter       T7 promoter: promoter for bacteriophage T7 RNA polymerase
    896..1372    +  CDS            tadA: TADA_ECOLI - Also known as yfhC. Experimental evidence at protein level: Swiss-Prot protein existence level 1. Catalyzes the deamination of adenosine to inosine at the wobble position 34 of tRNA(Arg2). Essential for cell viability. From Escherichia coli (strain K12).
   1493..1984    +  CDS            tadA: TADA_ECOLI - Also known as yfhC. Experimental evidence at protein level: Swiss-Prot protein existence level 1. Catalyzes the deamination of adenosine to inosine at the wobble position 34 of tRNA(Arg2). Essential for cell viability. From Escherichia coli (strain K12).
   2084..3106    +  CDS            Cas9(C) (fragment): C-terminal portion of Streptococcus pyogenes Cas9 (Zetsche et al., 2015)
   3170..4771    +  CDS            dCas9(N): N-terminal portion of catalytically inactive Streptococcus pyogenes dCas9 carrying the D10A mutation (Zetsche et al., 2015)
   4772..6247    +  CDS            Cas9(C) (fragment): C-terminal portion of Streptococcus pyogenes Cas9 (Zetsche et al., 2015)
   6365..6589    +  polyA_signal   bGH poly(A) signal: bovine growth hormone polyadenylation signal
   6593..6614    +  promoter       SV40 promoter (fragment): SV40 enhancer and early promoter
   6619..6635    +  misc_feature   MCS (fragment): pBluescript multiple cloning site
   6684..6700    -  protein_bind   lac operator: The lac repressor binds to the lac operator to inhibit transcription in E. coli. This inhibition can be relieved by adding lactose or isopropyl-β-D-thiogalactopyranoside (IPTG). lac repressor encoded by lacI
   6708..6738    -  promoter       lac promoter: promoter for the E. coli lac operon
   6753..6774    -  protein_bind   CAP binding site: CAP binding activates transcription in the presence of cAMP. E. coli catabolite activator protein
   6787..6879    -  CDS            lacI (fragment): lac repressor; lacI; The lac repressor binds to the lac operator to inhibit transcription in E. coli. This inhibition can be relieved by adding lactose or isopropyl-β-D-thiogalactopyranoside (IPTG).
   7062..7650    -  rep_origin     ori: high-copy-number ColE1/pMB1/pBR322/pUC origin of replication
   7821..8681    -  CDS            AmpR: β-lactamase; bla; confers resistance to ampicillin, carbenicillin, and related antibiotics
   8682..8786    -  promoter       AmpR promoter: bla
   8859..27      -  misc_feature   bom (fragment) (across the origin): basis of mobility region from pBR322
