[The description below was written by a language model from this plasmid's Addgene catalogue record and pLannotate feature annotations shown in this document.]
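Description:
CP1028-ABEmax is an 8,874 bp mammalian expression plasmid encoding an adenine (A-to-G) base editor built on a circularly permuted Cas9 nickase. The backbone is a pCMV vector carrying a pBR322/ColE1-type origin of replication and a β-lactamase gene under its own promoter, so it is propagated in E. coli under ampicillin selection. No mammalian selection marker is annotated. Only short remnants of an SV40 promoter, a multiple cloning site, lac regulatory elements, lacI and the pBR322 bom region are present, and these appear to be backbone leftovers rather than functional parts.

The payload is a single open reading frame driven by the human CMV immediate-early enhancer and promoter and terminated by the bovine growth hormone polyadenylation signal. A T7 promoter sits just upstream of the coding region and could support in vitro transcription. The fusion begins with two copies of E. coli TadA, described in the record as wild-type ecTadA followed by the evolved ecTadA*(7.10) variant, which together provide deoxyadenosine deaminase activity on DNA. These are joined to Streptococcus pyogenes Cas9 carrying the D10A nickase mutation. The annotation shows a C-terminal Cas9 segment placed ahead of the N-terminal portion and the remainder of the protein, consistent with circular permutation that creates a new N-terminus at residue 1028, with the original termini presumably connected by a linker. Nuclear localisation signals are not annotated in the feature table.

The plasmid does not encode a guide RNA, so one must be supplied separately. It is used to convert A•T to G•C base pairs in mammalian cells, and the associated publication describes such permuted variants as broadening the targeting scope of base editors. The depositor and sequencing-derived records are the same length and carry the same features, differing only in their start coordinate.
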