Addgene plasmid #119807: CP1028-ABEmax
Purpose: A-to-G base editor
Depositing lab: David Liu. Depositing organization: Broad Institute. Publication: Circularly permuted and PAM-modified Cas9 variants broaden the targeting scope of base editors. Huang TP, Zhao KT, Miller SM, Gaudelli NM, Oakes BL, Fellmann C, Savage DF, Liu DR. Nat Biotechnol. 2019 May 20. pii: 10.1038/s41587-019-0134-y. doi: 10.1038/s41587-019-0134-y. PubMed 31110355.
Backbone
  Vector backbone: pCMV with a BR322 origin
  Vector type: Mammalian Expression
Growth in bacteria
  Bacterial resistance: Ampicillin, 100 μg/mL
  Growth temperature: 37°C
  Growth strain: Mach1
  Copy number: Unknown
Gene/Insert
  Gene/Insert name: ecTadA-ecTadA*(7.10)-nSpCas9 (CP1028)
  Cloning method: Unknown
Terms and licenses: Academic/Nonprofit Terms; Industry Terms: Not Available to Industry
How to cite: CP1028-ABEmax was a gift from David Liu (Addgene plasmid # 119807 ; http://n2t.net/addgene:119807 ; RRID:Addgene_119807)
